>Addgene plasmid #136808 | pEBTet-SNAP-Cep27 | depositor full sequence | sequence record 264048 | Full Sequence
TTGTACAAAGTGGTGATGGCAGCTAGCGGCGCGCCCGGCCGCTCGAGTCTAGAGGGCCCGTTTAAACCCG
CTGATCAGCCTCGACTGTGCCTTCTAGTTGCCAGCCATCTGTTGTTTGCCCCTCCCCCGTGCCTTCCTTG
ACCCTGGAAGGTGCCACTCCCACTGTCCTTTCCTAATAAAATGAGGAAATTGCATCGCATTGTCTGAGTA
GGTGTCATTCTATTCTGGGGGGTGGGGTGGGGCAGGACAGCAAGGGGGAGGATTGGGAAGACAATAGCAG
GCTAGAGGATCGATCCCCGCCCCGGACGAACTAAACCTGACTACGACATCTCTGCCCCTTCTTCGCGGGG
CAGTGCATGTAATCCCTTCAGTTGGTTGGTACAACTTGCCAACTGGGCCCTGTTCCACATGTGACACGGG
GGGGGACCAAACACAAAGGGGTTCTCTGACTGTAGTTGACATCCTTATAAATGGATGTGCACATTTGCCA
ACACTGAGTGGCTTTCATCCTGGAGCAGACTTTGCAGTCTGTGGACTGCAACACAACATTGCCTTTATGT
GTAACTCTTGGCTGAAGCTCTTACACCAATGCTGGGGGACATGTACCTCCCAGGGGCCCAGGAAGACTAC
GGGAGGCTACACCAACGTCAATCAGAGGGGCCTGTGTAGCTACCGATAAGCGGACCCTCAAGAGGGCATT
AGCAATAGTGTTTATAAGGCCCCCTTGTTAACCCTAAACGGGTAGCATATGCTTCCCGGGTAGTAGTATA
TACTATCCAGACTAACCCTAATTCAATAGCATATGTTACCCAACGGGAAGCATATGCTATCGAATTAGGG
TTAGTAAAAGGGTCCTAAGGAACAGCGATATCTCCCACCCCATGAGCTGTCACGGTTTTATTTACATGGG
GTCAGGATTCCACGAGGGTAGTGAACCATTTTAGTCACAAGGGCAGTGGCTGAAGATCAAGGAGCGGGCA
GTGAACTCTCCTGAATCTTCGCCTGCTTCTTCATTCTCCTTCGTTTAGCTAATAGAATAACTGCTGAGTT
GTGAACAGTAAGGTGTATGTGAGGTGCTCGAAAACAAGGTTTCAGGTGACGCCCCCAGAATAAAATTTGG
ACGGGGGGTTCAGTGGTGGCATTGTGCTATGACACCAATATAACCCTCACAAACCCCTTGGGCAATAAAT
ACTAGTGTAGGAATGAAACATTCTGAATATCTTTAACAATAGAAATCCATGGGGTGGGGACAAGCCGTAA
AGACTGGATGTCCATCTCACACGAATTTATGGCTATGGGCAACACATAATCCTAGTGCAATATGATACTG
GGGTTATTAAGATGTGTCCCAGGCAGGGACCAAGACAGGTGAACCATGTTGTTACACTCTATTTGTAACA
AGGGGAAAGAGAGTGGACGCCGACAGCAGCGGACTCCACTGGTTGTCTCTAACACCCCCGAAAATTAAAC
GGGGCTCCACGCCAATGGGGCCCATAAACAAAGACAAGTGGCCACTCTTTTTTTTGAAATTGTGGAGTGG
GGGCACGCGTCAGCCCCCACACGCCGCCCTGCGGTTTTGGACTGTAAAATAAGGGTGTAATAACTTGGCT
GATTGTAACCCCGCTAACCACTGCGGTCAAACCACTTGCCCACAAAACCACTAATGGCACCCCGGGGAAT
ACCTGCATAAGTAGGTGGGCGGGCCAAGATAGGGGCGCGATTGCTGCGATCTGGAGGACAAATTACACAC
ACTTGCGCCTGAGCGCCAAGCACAGGGTTGTTGGTCCTCATATTCACGAGGTCGCTGAGAGCACGGTGGG
CTAATGTTGCCATGGGTAGCATATACTACCCAAATATCTGGATAGCATATGCTATCCTAATCTATATCTG
GGTAGCATAGGCTATCCTAATCTATATCTGGGTAGCATATGCTATCCTAATCTATATCTGGGTAGTATAT
GCTATCCTAATTTATATCTGGGTAGCATAGGCTATCCTAATCTATATCTGGGTAGCATATGCTATCCTAA
TCTATATCTGGGTAGTATATGCTATCCTAATCTGTATCCGGGTAGCATATGCTATCCTAATAGAGATTAG
GGTAGTATATGCTATCCTAATTTATATCTGGGTAGCATATACTACCCAAATATCTGGATAGCATATGCTA
TCCTAATCTATATCTGGGTAGCATATGCTATCCTAATCTATATCTGGGTAGCATAGGCTATCCTAATCTA
TATCTGGGTAGCATATGCTATCCTAATCTATATCTGGGTAGTATATGCTATCCTAATTTATATCTGGGTA
GCATAGGCTATCCTAATCTATATCTGGGTAGCATATGCTATCCTAATCTATATCTGGGTAGTATATGCTA
TCCTAATCTGTATCCGGGTAGCATATGCTATCCTCATGCATATACAGTCAGCATATGATACCCAGTAGTA
GAGTGGGAGTGCTATCCTTTGCATATGCCGCCACCTCCCAAGGGGGCGTGAATTTTCGCTGCTTGTCCTT
TTCCTGCTGGTTGCTCCCATTCTTAGGTGAATTTAAGGAGGCCAGGCTAAAGCCGTCGCATGTCTGATTG
CTCACCAGGTAAATGTCGCTAATGTTTTCCAACGCGAGAAGGTGTTGAGCGCGGAGCTGAGTGACGTGAC
AACATGGGTATGCCCAATTGCCCCATGTTGGGAGGACGAAAATGGTGACAAGACAGATGGCCAGAAATAC
ACCAACAGCACGCATGATGTCTACTGGGGATTTATTCTTTAGTGCGGGGGAATACACGGCTTTTAATACG
ATTGAGGGCGTCTCCTAACAAGTTACATCACTCCTGCCCTTCCTCACCCTCATCTCCATCACCTCCTTCA
TCTCCGTCATCTCCGTCATCACCCTCCGCGGCAGCCCCTTCCACCATAGGTGGAAACCAGGGAGGCAAAT
CTACTCCATCGTCAAAGCTGCACACAGTCACCCTGATATTGCAGGTAGGAGCGGGCTTTGTCATAACAAG
GTCCTTAATCGCATCCTTCAAAACCTCAGCAAATATATGAGTTTGTAAAAAGACCATGAAATAACAGACA
ATGGACTCCCTTAGCGGGCCAGGTTGTGGGCCGGGTCCAGGGGCCATTCCAAAGGGGAGACGACTCAATG
GTGTAAGACGACATTGTGGAATAGCAAGGGCAGTTCCTCGCCTTAGGTTGTAAAGGGAGGTCTTACTACC
TCCATATACGAACACACCGGCGACCCAAGTTCCTTCGTCGGTAGTCCTTTCTACGTGACTCCTAGCCAGG
AGAGCTCTTAAACCTTCTGCAATGTTCTCAAATTTCGGGTTGGAACCTCCTTGACCACGATGCTTTTCCA
AACCACCCTCCTTTTTTGCGCCCTGCCTCCATCACCCTGACCCCGGGGTCCAGTGCTTGGGCCTTCTCCT
GGGTCATCTGCGGGGCCCTGCTCTATCGCTCCCGGGGGCACGTCAGGCTCACCATCTGGGCCACCTTCTT
GGTGGTATTCAAAATAATCGGCTTCCCCTACAGGGTGGAAAAATGGCCTTCTACCTGGAGGGGGCCTGCG
CGGTGGAGACCCGGATGATGATGACTGACTACTGGGACTCCTGGGCCTCTTTTCTCCACGTCCACGACCT
CTCCCCCTGGCTCTTTCACGACTTCCCCCCCTGGCTCTTTCACGTCCTCTACCCCGGCGGCCTCCACTAC
CTCCTCGACCCCGGCCTCCACTACCTCCTCGACCCCGGCCTCCACTGCCTCCTCGACCCCGGCCTCCACC
TCCTGCTCCTGCCCCTCCTGCTCCTGCCCCTCCTCCTGCTCCTGCCCCTCCTGCCCCTCCTGCTCCTGCC
CCTCCTGCCCCTCCTGCTCCTGCCCCTCCTGCCCCTCCTGCTCCTGCCCCTCCTGCCCCTCCTCCTGCTC
CTGCCCCTCCTGCCCCTCCTCCTGCTCCTGCCCCTCCTGCCCCTCCTGCTCCTGCCCCTCCTGCCCCTCC
TGCTCCTGCCCCTCCTGCCCCTCCTGCTCCTGCCCCTCCTGCTCCTGCCCCTCCTGCTCCTGCCCCTCCT
GCTCCTGCCCCTCCTGCCCCTCCTGCCCCTCCTCCTGCTCCTGCCCCTCCTGCTCCTGCCCCTCCTGCCC
CTCCTGCCCCTCCTGCTCCTGCCCCTCCTCCTGCTCCTGCCCCTCCTGCCCCTCCTGCCCCTCCTCCTGC
TCCTGCCCCTCCTGCCCCTCCTCCTGCTCCTGCCCCTCCTCCTGCTCCTGCCCCTCCTGCCCCTCCTGCC
CCTCCTCCTGCTCCTGCCCCTCCTGCCCCTCCTCCTGCTCCTGCCCCTCCTCCTGCTCCTGCCCCTCCTG
CCCCTCCTGCCCCTCCTCCTGCTCCTGCCCCTCCTCCTGCTCCTGCCCCTCCTGCCCCTCCTGCCCCTCC
TGCCCCTCCTCCTGCTCCTGCCCCTCCTCCTGCTCCTGCCCCTCCTGCTCCTGCCCCTCCCGCTCCTGCT
CCTGCTCCTGTTCCACCGTGGGTCCCTTTGCAGCCAATGCAACTTGGACGTTTTTGGGGTCTCCGGACAC
CATCTCTATGTCTTGGCCCTGATCCTGAGCCGCCCGGGGCTCCTGGTCTTCCGCCTCCTCGTCCTCGTCC
TCTTCCCCGTCCTCGTCCATGGTTATCACCCCCTCTTCTTTGAGGTCCACTGCCGCCGGAGCCTTCTGGT
CCAGATGTGTCTCCCTTCTCTCCTAGGCCATTTCCAGGTCCTGTACCTGGCCCCTCGTCAGACATGATTC
ACACTAAAAGAGATCAATAGACATCTTTATTAGACGACGCTCAGTGAATACAGGGAGTGCAGACTCCTGC
CCCCTCCAACAGCCCCCCCACCCTCATCCCCTTCATGGTCGCTGTCAGACAGATCCAGGTCTGAAAATTC
CCCATCCTCCGAACCATCCTCGTCCTCATCACCAATTACTCGCAGCCCGGAAAACTCCCGCTGAACATCC
TCAAGATTTGCGTCCTGAGCCTCAAGCCAGGCCTCAAATTCCTCGTCCCCCTTTTTGCTGGACGGTAGGG
ATGGGGATTCTCGGGACCCCTCCTCTTCCTCTTCAAGGTCACCAGACAGAGATGCTACTGGGGCAACGGA
AGAAAAGCTGGGTGCGGCCTGTGAGGATCAGCTTATCGATGATAAGCTGTCAAACATGAGAATTCTTGAA
GACGAAAGGGCCTCGTGATACGCCTATTTTTATAGGTTAATGTCATGATAATAATGGTTTCTTAGACGTC
AGGTGGCACTTTTCGGGGAAATGTGCGCGGAACCCCTATTTGTTTATTTTTCTAAATACATTCAAATATG
TATCCGCTCATGAGACAATAACCCTGATAAATGCTTCAATAATATTGAAAAAGGAAGAGTATGAGTATTC
AACATTTCCGTGTCGCCCTTATTCCCTTTTTTGCGGCATTTTGCCTTCCTGTTTTTGCTCACCCAGAAAC
GCTGGTGAAAGTAAAAGATGCTGAAGATCAGTTGGGTGCACGAGTGGGTTACATCGAACTGGATCTCAAC
AGCGGTAAGATCCTTGAGAGTTTTCGCCCCGAAGAACGTTTTCCAATGATGAGCACTTTTAAAGTTCTGC
TATGTGGCGCGGTATTATCCCGTGTTGACGCCGGGCAAGAGCAACTCGGTCGCCGCATACACTATTCTCA
GAATGACTTGGTTGAGTACTCACCAGTCACAGAAAAGCATCTTACGGATGGCATGACAGTAAGAGAATTA
TGCAGTGCTGCCATAACCATGAGTGATAACACTGCGGCCAACTTACTTCTGACAACGATCGGAGGACCGA
AGGAGCTAACCGCTTTTTTGCACAACATGGGGGATCATGTAACTCGCCTTGATCGTTGGGAACCGGAGCT
GAATGAAGCCATACCAAACGACGAGCGTGACACCACGATGCCTGCAGCAATGGCAACAACGTTGCGCAAA
CTATTAACTGGCGAACTACTTACTCTAGCTTCCCGGCAACAATTAATAGACTGGATGGAGGCGGATAAAG
TTGCAGGACCACTTCTGCGCTCGGCCCTTCCGGCTGGCTGGTTTATTGCTGATAAATCTGGAGCCGGTGA
GCGTGGGTCTCGCGGTATCATTGCAGCACTGGGGCCAGATGGTAAGCCCTCCCGTATCGTAGTTATCTAC
ACGACGGGGAGTCAGGCAACTATGGATGAACGAAATAGACAGATCGCTGAGATAGGTGCCTCACTGATTA
AGCATTGGTAACTGTCAGACCAAGTTTACTCATATATACTTTAGATTGATTTAAAACTTCATTTTTAATT
TAAAAGGATCTAGGTGAAGATCCTTTTTGATAATCTCATGACCAAAATCCCTTAACGTGAGTTTTCGTTC
CACTGAGCGTCAGACCCCGTAGAAAAGATCAAAGGATCTTCTTGAGATCCTTTTTTTCTGCGCGTAATCT
GCTGCTTGCAAACAAAAAAACCACCGCTACCAGCGGTGGTTTGTTTGCCGGATCAAGAGCTACCAACTCT
TTTTCCGAAGGTAACTGGCTTCAGCAGAGCGCAGATACCAAATACTGTCCTTCTAGTGTAGCCGTAGTTA
GGCCACCACTTCAAGAACTCTGTAGCACCGCCTACATACCTCGCTCTGCTAATCCTGTTACCAGTGGCTG
CTGCCAGTGGCGATAAGTCGTGTCTTACCGGGTTGGACTCAAGACGATAGTTACCGGATAAGGCGCAGCG
GTCGGGCTGAACGGGGGGTTCGTGCACACAGCCCAGCTTGGAGCGAACGACCTACACCGAACTGAGATAC
CTACAGCGTGAGCTATGAGAAAGCGCCACGCTTCCCGAAGGGAGAAAGGCGGACAGGTATCCGGTAAGCG
GCAGGGTCGGAACAGGAGAGCGCACGAGGGAGCTTCCAGGGGGAAACGCCTGGTATCTTTATAGTCCTGT
CGGGTTTCGCCACCTCTGACTTGAGCGTCGATTTTTGTGATGCTCGTCAGGGGGGCGGAGCCTATGGAAA
AACGCCAGCAACGCGGCCTTTTTACGGTTCCTGGCCTTTTGCTGGCCTTGAAGCTGTCCCTGATGGTCGT
CATCTACCTGCCTGGACAGCATGGCCTGCAACGCGGGCATCCCGATGCCGCCGGAAGCGAGAAGAATCAT
AATGGGGAAGGCCATCCAGCCTCGCGTCGAACTAGATGATCCGGCTGTGGAATGTGTGTCAGTTAGGGTG
TGGAAAGTCCCCAGGCTCCCCAGCAGGCAGAAGTATGCAAAGCATGCATCTCAATTAGTCAGCAACCAGG
TGTGGAAAGTCCCCAGGCTCCCCAGCAGGCAGAAGTATGCAAAGCATGCATCTCAATTAGTCAGCAACCA
TAGTCCCGCCCCTAACTCCGCCCATCCCGCCCCTAACTCCGCCCAGTTCCGCCCATTCTCCGCCCCATGG
CTGACTAATTTTTTTTATTTATGCAGAGGCCGAGGCCGCCTCGGCCTCTGAGCTATTCCAGAAGTAGTGA
GGAGGCTTTTTTGGAGGGTGACCGCCACGACCGGTGCCGCCACCATCCCCTGACCCACGCCCCTGACCCC
TCACAAGGAGACGACCTTCCATGACCGAGTACAAGCCCACGGTGCGCCTCGCCACCCGCGACGACGTCCC
CCGGGCCGTACGCACCCTCGCCGCCGCGTTCGCCGACTACCCCGCCACGCGCCACACCGTCGACCCCGAC
CGCCACATCGAACGCGTCACCGAGCTGCAAGAACTCTTCCTCACGCGCGTCGGGCTCGACATCGGCAAGG
TGTGGGTCGCGGACGACGGCGCCGCGGTGGCGGTCTGGACCACGCCGGAGAGCGTCGAAGCGGGGGCGGT
GTTCGCCGAGATCGGCCCGCGCATGGCCGAGTTGAGCGGTTCCCGGCTGGCCGCGCAGCAACAGATGGAA
GGCCTCCTGGCGCCGCACCGGCCCAAGGAGCCCGCGTGGTTCCTGGCCACCGTCGGCGTCTCGCCCGACC
ACCAGGGCAAGGGTCTGGGCAGCGCCGTCGTGCTCCCCGGAGTGGAGGCGGCCGAGCGCGCCGGGGTGCC
CGCCTTCCTGGAGACCTCCGCGCCCCGCAACCTCCCCTTCTACGAGCGGCTCGGCTTCACCGTCACCGCC
GACGTCGAGGTGCCCGAAGGACCGCGCACCTGGTGCATGACCCGCAAGCCCGGTGCCTGACGCCCGCCCC
ACGACCCGCAGCGCCCGACCGAAAGGAGCGCACGACCCGGTCCGACGCGGCCCGACGGGTCCGAGGGGGG
TCGACCTCGAAACTTGTTTATTGCAGCTTATAATGGTTACAAATAAAGCAATAGCATCACAAATTTCACA
AATAAAGCATTTTTTTCACTGCATTCTAGTTGTGGTTTGTCCAAACTCATCAATGTATCTTATCATGTCT
GGATCTGATCCGAACCCCTTCCTCGACCAATTCTCATGTTTGACAGCTTATCATCGCAGATCCGGGCAAC
GTTGTTGCCATTGCTCGACCAATTCTCATGTTTGACAGCTTATCATCGCAGATCCGTATGGTGCACTCTC
AGTACAATCTGCTCTGATGCCGCATAGTTAAGCCAGTATCTGCTCCCTGCTTGTGTGTTGGAGGTCGCTG
AGTAGTGCGCGAGCAAAATTTAAGCTACAACAAGGCAAGGCTTGACCGACAATTGCATGAAGAATCTGCT
TAGGGTTAGGCGTTTTGCGCTGCTTCGCGATGTACGGGCCAGATATACGCGTATCTGAGGGGACTAGGGT
GTGTTTAGGCGAAAAGCGGGGCTTCGGTTGTACGCGGTTAGGAGTCCCCTCAGGATATAGTAGTTTCGCT
TTTGCATAGGGAGGGGGAAATGTAGTCTTATGCAATACTCTTGTAGTCTTGCAACATGGTAACGATGAGT
TAGCAACATGCCTTACAAGGAGAGAAAAAGCACCGTGCATGCCGATTGGTGGAAGTAAGGTGGTACGATC
GTGCCTTATTAGGAAGGCAACAGACGGGTCTGACATGGATTGGACGAACCACTGAATTCCGCATTGCAGA
GATATTGTATTTAAGTGCCTAGCTCGATACAATAAACGCCATTTGACCATTCACCACATTGGTGTGCACC
TCCAAGCTGGCCGGGGATCCTCTAGGGCCTCTGAGCTATTCCAGAAGTAGTGAAGAGGCTTTTTTGGAGG
CCTAGGCTTTTGCAAAAAGCTCCGGATCGATCCTGAGAACTTCAGGGTGAGTTTGGGGACCCTTGATTGT
TCTTTCTTTTTCGCTATTGTAAAATTCATGTTATATGGAGGGGGCAAAGTTTTCAGGGTGTTGTTTAGAA
TGGGAAGATGTCCCTTGTATCACCATGGACCCTCATGATAATTTTGTTTCTTTCACTTTCTACTCTGTTG
ACAACCATTGTCTCCTCTTATTTTCTTTTCATTTTCTGTAACTTTTTCGTTAAACTTTAGCTTGCATTTG
TAACGAATTTTTAAATTCACTTTTGTTTATTTGTCAGATTGTAAGTACTTTCTCTAATCACTTTTTTTTC
AAGGCAATCAGGGTATATTATATTGTACTTCAGCACAGTTTTAGAGAACAATTGTTATAATTAAATGATA
AGGTAGAATATTTCTGCATATAAATTCTGGCTGGCGTGGAAATATTCTTATTGGTAGAAACAACTACATC
CTGGTCATCATCCTGCCTTTCTCTTTATGGTTACAATGATATACACTGTTTGAGATGAGGATAAAATACT
CTGAGTCCAAACCGGGCCCCTCTGCTAACCATGTTCATGCCTTCTTCTTTTTCCTACAGCTCCTGGGCAA
CGTGCTGGTTATTGTGCTGTCTCATCATTTTGGCAAAGAATTGTAATACGACTCACTATAGGGCGAATTG
ATATGTCTAGATTAGATAAAAGTAAAGTGATTAACAGCGCATTAGAGCTGCTTAATGAGGTCGGAATCGA
AGGTTTAACAACCCGTAAACTCGCCCAGAAGCTAGGTGTAGAGCAGCCTACATTGTATTGGCATGTAAAA
AATAAGCGGGCTTTGCTCGACGCCTTAGCCATTGAGATGTTAGATAGGCACCATACTCACTTTTGCCCTT
TAGAAGGGGAAAGCTGGCAAGATTTTTTACGTAATAACGCTAAAAGTTTTAGATGTGCTTTACTAAGTCA
TCGCGATGGAGCAAAAGTACATTTAGGTACACGGCCTACAGAAAAACAGTATGAAACTCTCGAAAATCAA
TTAGCCTTTTTATGCCAACAAGGTTTTTCACTAGAGAATGCATTATATGCACTCAGCGCTGTGGGGCATT
TTACTTTAGGTTGCGTATTGGAAGATCAAGAGCATCAAGTCGCTAAAGAAGAAAGGGAAACACCTACTAC
TGATAGTATGCCGCCATTATTACGACAAGCTATCGAATTATTTGATCACCAAGGTGCAGAGCCAGCCTTC
TTATTCGGCCTTGAATTGATCATATGCGGATTAGAAAAACAACTTAAATGTGAAAGTGGGTCCGCGTACA
GCGGATCCCGGGAATTCAGATCTTATTAAAGCAGAACTTGTTTATTGCAGCTTATAATGGTTACAAATAA
AGCAATAGCATCACAAATTTCACAAATAAAGCATTTTTTTCACTGCATTCTAGTTGTGGTTTGTCCAAAC
TCATCAATGTATCTTATCATGTCTGGTCGAATCCATGGCGCAGAACTGGTAGGTATGGAAGATCCGCGTT
GACATTGATTATTGACTAGTTATTAATAGTAATCAATTACGGGGTCATTAGTTCATAGCCCATATATGGA
GTTCCGCGTTACATAACTTACGGTAAATGGCCCGCCTGGCTGACCGCCCAACGACCCCCGCCCATTGACG
TCAATAATGACGTATGTTCCCATAGTAACGCCAATAGGGACTTTCCATTGACGTCAATGGGTGGAGTATT
TACGGTAAACTGCCCACTTGGCAGTACATCAAGTGTATCATATGCCAAGTACGCCCCCTATTGACGTCAA
TGACGGTAAATGGCCCGCCTGGCATTATGCCCAGTACATGACCTTATGGGACTTTCCTACTTGGCAGTAC
ATCTACGTATTAGTCATCGCTATTACCATGGTGATGCGGTTTTGGCAGTACATCAATGGGCGTGGATAGC
GGTTTGACTCACGGGGATTTCCAAGTCTCCACCCCATTGACGTCAATGGGAGTTTGTTTTGGCACCAAAA
TCAACGGGACTTTCCAAAATGTCGTAACAACTCCGCCCCATTGACGCAAATGGGCGGTAGGCGTGTACGG
TGGGAGGTCTATATAAGCAGAGCTCTCCCTATCAGTGATAGAGATCTCCCTATCAGTGATAGAGATCGTC
GACGAGCTCGTTTAGTGAACCGTCAGATCGCCTGGAGACGCCATCCACGCTGTTTTGACCTCCATAGAAG
ACACCGGGACCGATCCAGCCTCCGGACTCTAGCGTTTAAACTTAAGCTTACCACCATGGATTATAAAGAC
GATGATGACAAGCACCACCACCACCACCACGACAAGGATTGTGAAATGAAACGCACCACACTGGACAGCC
CTTTGGGGAAGCTGGAGCTGTCTGGTTGTGAGCAGGGTCTGCACGAAATAATTTTTCTGGGCAAGGGGAC
GTCTGCAGCTGATGCCGTGGAGGTCCCAGCCCCCGCTGCGGTTCTCGGAGGTCCGGAGCCCCTGATGCAG
GCTACAGCCTGGCTGAATGCCTATTTCCACCAGCCCGAGGCTATCGAAGAGTTCCCCGTGCCGGCTCTTC
ACCATCCCGTTTTCCAGCAAGAGTCGTTCACCAGACAGGTGTTATGGAAGCTGCTGAAGGTTGTGAAATT
CGGAGAAGTGATTTCTTACTCTCACTTAGCAGCCCTGGCAGGCAACCCCGCAGCCACGGCAGCAGTGAAG
ACGGCACTGAGTGGCAATCCTGTCCCTATCCTGATCCCGTGCCACAGAGTGGTCCAGGGGGATTTGGATG
TGGGCGGTTACGAGGGTGGACTGGCCGTGAAGGAATGGCTTCTGGCCCATGAAGGCCACCGGTTGGGGAA
GCCAGGCTTGGGATTCGAACTGGAGGTGCTGTTCCAGGGCCCCGGTACCGCCATCACAAGTTTGTACAAA
AAAGCAGGCACC
[705 nt withheld, positions 12123-12827]
TAGATACCCAGCTTTC
Features (pLannotate 1.2.2; 31 found; start..end, strand, type, name):
     85..196     +  polyA_signal   bGH poly(A) signal: bovine growth hormone polyadenylation signal
    737..2526    -  rep_origin     oriP: Epstein-Barr virus oriP replication origin (Yates et al., 2000)
   2527..2745    -  CDS            gL (fragment): GL_EBVB9 - Experimental evidence at protein level: Swiss-Prot protein existence level 1. The heterodimer glycoprotein H-glycoprotein L is required for the fusion of viral and plasma membranes leading to virus entry into the host cell. Acts as a functional inhibitor of gH and maintains gH in an inhibited form. Upon binding to host integrins, gL dissociates from gH leading to activation of the viral fusion glycoproteins gB and gH. Fusion of EBV with B-lymphocytes requires the additional receptor- binding protein gp42, which forms a complex with gH/gL. The heterodimer gH/gL targets also host EPHA
   2828..4755    -  CDS            EBNA1 (fragment): Epstein-Barr nuclear antigen 1, also known as EBNA-1 crucial for latent viral infection, and for episomal amplification of vectors containing the oriP origin (Okita et al., 2013)
   4793..5137    -  CDS            BRRF2_EBVB9 (fragment): Protein inferred from homology: Swiss-Prot protein existence level 3. From Epstein-Barr virus (strain B95-8) (HHV-4) (Human herpesvirus 4).
   5140..5163    -  promoter       tet promoter (fragment): E. coli promoter for tetracycline efflux protein gene
   5276..5380    +  promoter       AmpR promoter: bla
   5381..6241    +  CDS            AmpR: β-lactamase; bla; confers resistance to ampicillin, carbenicillin, and related antibiotics
   6412..7000    +  rep_origin     ori: high-copy-number ColE1/pMB1/pBR322/pUC origin of replication
   7046..7169    -  CDS            TcR (fragment): tetracycline efflux protein; tet; confers resistance to tetracycline
   7207..7504    +  promoter       SV40 promoter: SV40 enhancer and early promoter
   7581..8180    +  CDS            PuroR: puromycin N-acetyltransferase; pac from Streptomyces alboniger; confers resistance to puromycin
   8271..8405    +  polyA_signal   SV40 poly(A) signal: SV40 polyadenylation signal
   8527..8579    -  misc_feature   bom (fragment): basis of mobility region from pBR322
   8710..8803    +  ncRNA          Retro dr1: Accession: RF00214 - Retrovirus direct repeat 1 (dr1)
   8839..9100    +  promoter       RSV promoter: Rous sarcoma virus enhancer/promoter
   9126..9186    +  promoter       SV40 promoter (fragment): SV40 early promoter
   9217..9789    +  intron         β-globin intron: intron from rabbit β-globin gene
   9844..9862    +  promoter       T7 promoter: promoter for bacteriophage T7 RNA polymerase
   9873..10493   +  CDS            tetR: TETR2_ECOLX - Experimental evidence at protein level: Swiss-Prot protein existence level 1. TetR is the repressor of the tetracycline resistance element; its N-terminal region forms a helix-turn-helix structure and binds DNA. Binding of tetracycline to TetR reduces the repressor affinity for the tetracycline resistance gene (tetA) promoter operator sites. From Escherichia coli.
  10535..10656   +  polyA_signal   SV40 poly(A) signal: SV40 polyadenylation signal
  10711..11090   +  enhancer       CMV enhancer: human cytomegalovirus immediate early enhancer
  11091..11294   +  promoter       CMV promoter: human cytomegalovirus (CMV) immediate early promoter
  11296..11315   +  promoter       PLtetO-1 promoter (fragment): modified phage lambda PL promoter with tet operator sites (Lutz and Bujard, 1997)
  11317..11336   +  promoter       PLtetO-1 promoter (fragment): modified phage lambda PL promoter with tet operator sites (Lutz and Bujard, 1997)
  11344..11377   +  promoter       TRE3GV promoter (fragment): 3rd-generation Tet-responsive promoter that can be activated by binding of Tet-On® 3G, optimized for retroviral and lentiviral vectors
  11493..11510   +  CDS            9xHis (fragment): 9xHis affinity tag
  11511..12053   +  CDS            MGMT (fragment): MGMT_HUMAN - Experimental evidence at protein level: Swiss-Prot protein existence level 1. Involved in the cellular defense against the biological effects of O6-methylguanine (O6-MeG) and O4-methylthymine (O4-MeT) in DNA. Repairs the methylated nucleobase in DNA by stoichiometrically transferring the methyl group to a cysteine residue in the enzyme. This is a suicide reaction: the enzyme is irreversibly inactivated. From Homo sapiens (Human).
  12097..12117   +  protein_bind   attB1: mutant version of attB; core recombination site for the Gateway® BP reaction BP Clonase™
  12123..12827   +  CDS            HAUS2 (sequence withheld): HAUS2_HUMAN - Also known as C15orf25, CEP27. Experimental evidence at protein level: Swiss-Prot protein existence level 1. Contributes to mitotic spindle assembly, maintenance of centrosome integrity and completion of cytokinesis as part of the HAUS augmin-like complex. From Homo sapiens (Human).
  12833..14      -  protein_bind   attB2 (across the origin): mutant version of attB; recombination site for the Gateway® BP reaction BP Clonase™
