>Addgene plasmid #136808 | pEBTet-SNAP-Cep27 | addgene full sequence | sequence record 275924 | Addgene NGS Result
TTGTACAAAGTGGTGATGGCAGCTAGCGGCGCGCCCGGCCGCTCGAGTCTAGAGGGCCCGTTTAAACCCG
CTGATCAGCCTCGACTGTGCCTTCTAGTTGCCAGCCATCTGTTGTTTGCCCCTCCCCCGTGCCTTCCTTG
ACCCTGGAAGGTGCCACTCCCACTGTCCTTTCCTAATAAAATGAGGAAATTGCATCGCATTGTCTGAGTA
GGTGTCATTCTATTCTGGGGGGTGGGGTGGGGCAGGACAGCAAGGGGGAGGATTGGGAAGACAATAGCAG
GCTAGAGGATCGATCCCCGCCCCGGACGAACTAAACCTGACTACGACATCTCTGCCCCTTCTTCGCGGGG
CAGTGCATGTAATCCCTTCAGTTGGTTGGTACAACTTGCCAACTGGGCCCTGTTCCACATGTGACACGGG
GGGGGACCAAACACAAAGGGGTTCTCTGACTGTAGTTGACATCCTTATAAATGGATGTGCACATTTGCCA
ACACTGAGTGGCTTTCATCCTGGAGCAGACTTTGCAGTCTGTGGACTGCAACACAACATTGCCTTTATGT
GTAACTCTTGGCTGAAGCTCTTACACCAATGCTGGGGGACATGTACCTCCCAGGGGCCCAGGAAGACTAC
GGGAGGCTACACCAACGTCAATCAGAGGGGCCTGTGTAGCTACCGATAAGCGGACCCTCAAGAGGGCATT
AGCAATAGTGTTTATAAGGCCCCCTTGTTAACCCTAAACGGGTAGCATATGCTTCCCGGGTAGTAGTATA
TACTATCCAGACTAACCCTAATTCAATAGCATATGTTACCCAACGGGAAGCATATGCTATCGAATTAGGG
TTAGTAAAAGGGTCCTAAGGAACAGCGATATCTCCCACCCCATGAGCTGTCACGGTTTTATTTACATGGG
GTCAGGATTCCACGAGGGTAGTGAACCATTTTAGTCACAAGGGCAGTGGCTGAAGATCAAGGAGCGGGCA
GTGAACTCTCCTGAATCTTCGCCTGCTTCTTCATTCTCCTTCGTTTAGCTAATAGAATAACTGCTGAGTT
GTGAACAGTAAGGTGTATGTGAGGTGCTCGAAAACAAGGTTTCAGGTGACGCCCCCAGAATAAAATTTGG
ACGGGGGGTTCAGTGGTGGCATTGTGCTATGACACCAATATAACCCTCACAAACCCCTTGGGCAATAAAT
ACTAGTGTAGGAATGAAACATTCTGAATATCTTTAACAATAGAAATCCATGGGGTGGGGACAAGCCGTAA
AGACTGGATGTCCATCTCACACGAATTTATGGCTATGGGCAACACATAATCCTAGTGCAATATGATACTG
GGGTTATTAAGATGTGTCCCAGGCAGGGACCAAGACAGGTGAACCATGTTGTTACACTCTATTTGTAACA
AGGGGAAAGAGAGTGGACGCCGACAGCAGCGGACTCCACTGGTTGTCTCTAACACCCCCGAAAATTAAAC
GGGGCTCCACGCCAATGGGGCCCATAAACAAAGACAAGTGGCCACTCTTTTTTTTGAAATTGTGGAGTGG
GGGCACGCGTCAGCCCCCACACGCCGCCCTGCGGTTTTGGACTGTAAAATAAGGGTGTAATAACTTGGCT
GATTGTAACCCCGCTAACCACTGCGGTCAAACCACTTGCCCACAAAACCACTAATGGCACCCCGGGGAAT
ACCTGCATAAGTAGGTGGGCGGGCCAAGATAGGGGCGCGATTGCTGCGATCTGGAGGACAAATTACACAC
ACTTGCGCCTGAGCGCCAAGCACAGGGTTGTTGGTCCTCATATTCACGAGGTCGCTGAGAGCACGGTGGG
CTAATGTTGCCATGGGTAGCATATACTACCCAAATATCTGGATAGCATATGCTATCCTAATCTATATCTG
GGTAGCATAGGCTATCCTAATCTATATCTGGGTAGTATATGCTATCCTAATCTGTATCCGGGTAGCATAT
GCTATCCTAATAGAGATTAGGGTAGTATATGCTATCCTAATTTATATCTGGGTAGCATATACTACCCAAA
TATCTGGATAGCATATGCTATCCTAATCTATATCTGGGTAGCATATGCTATCCTAATCTATATCTGGGTA
GCATAGGCTATCCTAATCTATATCTGGGTAGCATATGCTATCCTAATCTATATCTGGGTAGTATATGCTA
TCCTAATTTATATCTGGGTAGCATAGGCTATCCTAATCTATATCTGGGTAGCATATGCTATCCTAATCTA
TATCTGGGTAGTATATGCTATCCTAATCTGTATCCGGGTAGCATATGCTATCCTCATGCATATACAGTCA
GCATATGATACCCAGTAGTAGAGTGGGAGTGCTATCCTTTGCATATGCCGCCACCTCCCAAGGGGGCGTG
AATTTTCGCTGCTTGTCCTTTTCCTGCTGGTTGCTCCCATTCTTAGGTGAATTTAAGGAGGCCAGGCTAA
AGCCGTCGCATGTCTGATTGCTCACCAGGTAAATGTCGCTAATGTTTTCCAACGCGAGAAGGTGTTGAGC
GCGGAGCTGAGTGACGTGACAACATGGGTATGCCCAATTGCCCCATGTTGGGAGGACGAAAATGGTGACA
AGACAGATGGCCAGAAATACACCAACAGCACGCATGATGTCTACTGGGGATTTATTCTTTAGTGCGGGGG
AATACACGGCTTTTAATACGATTGAGGGCGTCTCCTAACAAGTTACATCACTCCTGCCCTTCCTCACCCT
CATCTCCATCACCTCCTTCATCTCCGTCATCTCCGTCATCACCCTCCGCGGCAGCCCCTTCCACCATAGG
TGGAAACCAGGGAGGCAAATCTACTCCATCGTCAAAGCTGCACACAGTCACCCTGATATTGCAGGTAGGA
GCGGGCTTTGTCATAACAAGGTCCTTAATCGCATCCTTCAAAACCTCAGCAAATATATGAGTTTGTAAAA
AGACCATGAAATAACAGACAATGGACTCCCTTAGCGGGCCAGGTTGTGGGCCGGGTCCAGGGGCCATTCC
AAAGGGGAGACGACTCAATGGTGTAAGACGACATTGTGGAATAGCAAGGGCAGTTCCTCGCCTTAGGTTG
TAAAGGGAGGTCTTACTACCTCCATATACGAACACACCGGCGACCCAAGTTCCTTCGTCGGTAGTCCTTT
CTACGTGACTCCTAGCCAGGAGAGCTCTTAAACCTTCTGCAATGTTCTCAAATTTCGGGTTGGAACCTCC
TTGACCACGATGCTTTCCAAACCACCCTCCTTTTTTGCGCCTGCCTCCATCACCCTGACCCCGGGGTCCA
GTGCTTGGGCCTTCTCCTGGGTCATCTGCGGGGCCCTGCTCTATCGCTCCCGGGGGCACGTCAGGCTCAC
CATCTGGGCCACCTTCTTGGTGGTATTCAAAATAATCGGCTTCCCCTACAGGGTGGAAAAATGGCCTTCT
ACCTGGAGGGGGCCTGCGCGGTGGAGACCCGGATGATGATGACTGACTACTGGGACTCCTGGGCCTCTTT
TCTCCACGTCCACGACCTCTCCCCCTGGCTCTTTCACGACTTCCCCCCCTGGCTCTTTCACGTCCTCTAC
CCCGGCGGCCTCCACTACCTCCTCGACCCCGGCCTCCACTACCTCCTCGACCCCGGCCTCCACTGCCTCC
TCGACCCCGGCCTCCACCTCCTGCTCCTGCCCCTCCTGCTCCTGCCCCTCCTCCTGCTCCTGCCCCTCCT
GCCCCTCCTGCTCCTGCCCCTCCTGCCCCTCCTGCTCCTGCCCCTCCTGCCCCTCCTGCTCCTGCCCCTC
CTGCCCCTCCTCCTGCTCCTGCCCCTCCTGCCCCTCCTCCTGCTCCTGCCCCTCCTGCCCCTCCTSCTCC
TGCCCCTCCTSCYCCTCCTGCTCCTGCCCCTCCTGCCCCTCCTGCTCCTGCCCCTCCTGCTCCTGCCCCT
CCTGCTCCTGCCCCTCCTGCTCCTGCCCCTCCTGCCCCTCCTGCCCCTCCTCCTGCTCCTGCCCCTCCTS
CTCCTSCCCCTCCTSCCCCTCCTGCCCCTCCTSCTCCTSCCCCTCCTCCTSCTCCTGCCCCTCCTSCCCC
TCCTSCCCCTCCTCCTSCTCCTSCCCCTCCTGCCCCTCCTCCTSCTCCTGCCCCTCCTCCTGCTCCTGCC
CCTCCTSCCCCTCCTGCCCCTCCTCCTGCTCCTGCCCCTCCTGCCCCTCCTCCTGCTCCTGCCCCTCCTC
CTGCTCCTGCCCCTCCTGCCCCTCCTGCCCCTCCTCCTGCTCCTGCCCCTCCTCCTGCTCCTGCCCCTCC
TGCCCCTCCTGCCCCTCCTGCCCCTCCTCCTGCTCCTGCCCCTCCTCCTGCTCCTGCCCCTCCTGCTCCT
GCCCCTCCCGCTCCTGCTCCTGCTCCTGTTCCACCGTGGGTCCCTTTGCAGCCAATGCAACTTGGACGTT
TTTGGGGTCTCCGGACACCATCTCTATGTCTTGGCCCTGATCCTGAGCCGCCCGGGGCTCCTGGTCTTCC
GCCTCCTCGTCCTCGTCCTCTTCCCCGTCCTCGTCCATGGTTATCACCCCCTCTTCTTTGAGGTCCACTG
CCGCCGGAGCCTTCTGGTCCAGATGTGTCTCCCTTCTCTCCTAGGCCATTTCCAGGTCCTGTACCTGGCC
CCTCGTCAGACATGATTCACACTAAAAGAGATCAATAGACATCTTTATTAGACGACGCTCAGTGAATACA
GGGAGTGCAGACTCCTGCCCCCTCCAACAGCCCCCCCACCCTCATCCCCTTCATGGTCGCTGTCAGACAG
ATCCAGGTCTGAAAATTCCCCATCCTCCGAACCATCCTCGTCCTCATCACCAATTACTCGCAGCCCGGAA
AACTCCCGCTGAACATCCTCAAGATTTGCGTCCTGAGCCTCAAGCCAGGCCTCAAATTCCTCGTCCCCCT
TTTTGCTGGACGGTAGGGATGGGGATTCTCGGGACCCCTCCTCTTCCTCTTCAAGGTCACCAGACAGAGA
TGCTACTGGGGCAACGGAAGAAAAGCTGGGTGCGGCCTGTGAGGATCAGCTTATCGATGATAAGCTGTCA
AACATGAGAATTCTTGAAGACGAAAGGGCCTCGTGATACGCCTATTTTTATAGGTTAATGTCATGATAAT
AATGGTTTCTTAGACGTCAGGTGGCACTTTTCGGGGAAATGTGCGCGGAACCCCTATTTGTTTATTTTTC
TAAATACATTCAAATATGTATCCGCTCATGAGACAATAACCCTGATAAATGCTTCAATAATATTGAAAAA
GGAAGAGTATGAGTATTCAACATTTCCGTGTCGCCCTTATTCCCTTTTTTGCGGCATTTTGCCTTCCTGT
TTTTGCTCACCCAGAAACGCTGGTGAAAGTAAAAGATGCTGAAGATCAGTTGGGTGCACGAGTGGGTTAC
ATCGAACTGGATCTCAACAGCGGTAAGATCCTTGAGAGTTTTCGCCCCGAAGAACGTTTTCCAATGATGA
GCACTTTTAAAGTTCTGCTATGTGGCGCGGTATTATCCCGTGTTGACGCCGGGCAAGAGCAACTCGGTCG
CCGCATACACTATTCTCAGAATGACTTGGTTGAGTACTCACCAGTCACAGAAAAGCATCTTACGGATGGC
ATGACAGTAAGAGAATTATGCAGTGCTGCCATAACCATGAGTGATAACACTGCGGCCAACTTACTTCTGA
CAACGATCGGAGGACCGAAGGAGCTAACCGCTTTTTTGCACAACATGGGGGATCATGTAACTCGCCTTGA
TCGTTGGGAACCGGAGCTGAATGAAGCCATACCAAACGACGAGCGTGACACCACGATGCCTGCAGCAATG
GCAACAACGTTGCGCAAACTATTAACTGGCGAACTACTTACTCTAGCTTCCCGGCAACAATTAATAGACT
GGATGGAGGCGGATAAAGTTGCAGGACCACTTCTGCGCTCGGCCCTTCCGGCTGGCTGGTTTATTGCTGA
TAAATCTGGAGCCGGTGAGCGTGGGTCTCGCGGTATCATTGCAGCACTGGGGCCAGATGGTAAGCCCTCC
CGTATCGTAGTTATCTACACGACGGGGAGTCAGGCAACTATGGATGAACGAAATAGACAGATCGCTGAGA
TAGGTGCCTCACTGATTAAGCATTGGTAACTGTCAGACCAAGTTTACTCATATATACTTTAGATTGATTT
AAAACTTCATTTTTAATTTAAAAGGATCTAGGTGAAGATCCTTTTTGATAATCTCATGACCAAAATCCCT
TAACGTGAGTTTTCGTTCCACTGAGCGTCAGACCCCGTAGAAAAGATCAAAGGATCTTCTTGAGATCCTT
TTTTTCTGCGCGTAATCTGCTGCTTGCAAACAAAAAAACCACCGCTACCAGCGGTGGTTTGTTTGCCGGA
TCAAGAGCTACCAACTCTTTTTCCGAAGGTAACTGGCTTCAGCAGAGCGCAGATACCAAATACTGTCCTT
CTAGTGTAGCCGTAGTTAGGCCACCACTTCAAGAACTCTGTAGCACCGCCTACATACCTCGCTCTGCTAA
TCCTGTTACCAGTGGCTGCTGCCAGTGGCGATAAGTCGTGTCTTACCGGGTTGGACTCAAGACGATAGTT
ACCGGATAAGGCGCAGCGGTCGGGCTGAACGGGGGGTTCGTGCACACAGCCCAGCTTGGAGCGAACGACC
TACACCGAACTGAGATACCTACAGCGTGAGCTATGAGAAAGCGCCACGCTTCCCGAAGGGAGAAAGGCGG
ACAGGTATCCGGTAAGCGGCAGGGTCGGAACAGGAGAGCGCACGAGGGAGCTTCCAGGGGGAAACGCCTG
GTATCTTTATAGTCCTGTCGGGTTTCGCCACCTCTGACTTGAGCGTCGATTTTTGTGATGCTCGTCAGGG
GGGCGGAGCCTATGGAAAAACGCCAGCAACGCGGCCTTTTTACGGTTCCTGGCCTTTTGCTGGCCTTGAA
GCTGTCCCTGATGGTCGTCATCTACCTGCCTGGACAGCATGGCCTGCAACGCGGGCATCCCGATGCCGCC
GGAAGCGAGAAGAATCATAATGGGGAAGGCCATCCAGCCTCGCGTCGAACTAGATGATCCGGCTGTGGAA
TGTGTGTCAGTTAGGGTGTGGAAAGTCCCCAGGCTCCCCAGCAGGCAGAAGTATGCAAAGCATGCATCTC
AATTAGTCAGCAACCAGGTGTGGAAAGTCCCCAGGCTCCCCAGCAGGCAGAAGTATGCAAAGCATGCATC
TCAATTAGTCAGCAACCATAGTCCCGCCCCTAACTCCGCCCATCCCGCCCCTAACTCCGCCCAGTTCCGC
CCATTCTCCGCCCCATGGCTGACTAATTTTTTTTATTTATGCAGAGGCCGAGGCCGCCTCGGCCTCTGAG
CTATTCCAGAAGTAGTGAGGAGGCTTTTTTGGAGGGTGACCGCCACGACCGGTGCCGCCACCATCCCCTG
ACCCACGCCCCTGACCCCTCACAAGGAGACGACCTTCCATGACCGAGTACAAGCCCACGGTGCGCCTCGC
CACCCGCGACGACGTCCCCCGGGCCGTACGCACCCTCGCCGCCGCGTTCGCCGACTACCCCGCCACGCGC
CACACCGTCGACCCCGACCGCCACATCGAACGCGTCACCGAGCTGCAAGAACTCTTCCTCACGCGCGTCG
GGCTCGACATCGGCAAGGTGTGGGTCGCGGACGACGGCGCCGCGGTGGCGGTCTGGACCACGCCGGAGAG
CGTCGAAGCGGGGGCGGTGTTCGCCGAGATCGGCCCGCGCATGGCCGAGTTGAGCGGTTCCCGGCTGGCC
GCGCAGCAACAGATGGAAGGCCTCCTGGCGCCGCACCGGCCCAAGGAGCCCGCGTGGTTCCTGGCCACCG
TCGGCGTCTCGCCCGACCACCAGGGCAAGGGTCTGGGCAGCGCCGTCGTGCTCCCCGGAGTGGAGGCGGC
CGAGCGCGCCGGGGTGCCCGCCTTCCTGGAGACCTCCGCGCCCCGCAACCTCCCCTTCTACGAGCGGCTC
GGCTTCACCGTCACCGCCGACGTCGAGGTGCCCGAAGGACCGCGCACCTGGTGCATGACCCGCAAGCCCG
GTGCCTGACGCCCGCCCCACGACCCGCAGCGCCCGACCGAAAGGAGCGCACGACCCGGTCCGACGCGGCC
CGACGGGTCCGAGGGGGGTCGACCTCGAAACTTGTTTATTGCAGCTTATAATGGTTACAAATAAAGCAAT
AGCATCACAAATTTCACAAATAAAGCATTTTTTTCACTGCATTCTAGTTGTGGTTTGTCCAAACTCATCA
ATGTATCTTATCATGTCTGGATCTGATCCGAACCCCTTCCTCGACCAATTCTCATGTTTGACAGCTTATC
ATCGCAGATCCGGGCAACGTTGTTGCCATTGCTCGACCAATTCTCATGTTTGACAGCTTATCATCGCAGA
TCCGTATGGTGCACTCTCAGTACAATCTGCTCTGATGCCGCATAGTTAAGCCAGTATCTGCTCCCTGCTT
GTGTGTTGGAGGTCGCTGAGTAGTGCGCGAGCAAAATTTAAGCTACAACAAGGCAAGGCTTGACCGACAA
TTGCATGAAGAATCTGCTTAGGGTTAGGCGTTTTGCGCTGCTTCGCGATGTACGGGCCAGATATACGCGT
ATCTGAGGGGACTAGGGTGTGTTTAGGCGAAAAGCGGGGCTTCGGTTGTACGCGGTTAGGAGTCCCCTCA
GGATATAGTAGTTTCGCTTTTGCATAGGGAGGGGGAAATGTAGTCTTATGCAATACTCTTGTAGTCTTGC
AACATGGTAACGATGAGTTAGCAACATGCCTTACAAGGAGAGAAAAAGCACCGTGCATGCCGATTGGTGG
AAGTAAGGTGGTACGATCGTGCCTTATTAGGAAGGCAACAGACGGGTCTGACATGGATTGGACGAACCAC
TGAATTCCGCATTGCAGAGATATTGTATTTAAGTGCCTAGCTCGATACAATAAACGCCATTTGACCATTC
ACCACATTGGTGTGCACCTCCAAGCTGGCCGGGGATCCTCTAGGGCCTCTGAGCTATTCCAGAAGTAGTG
AAGAGGCTTTTTTGGAGGCCTAGGCTTTTGCAAAAAGCTCCGGATCGATCCTGAGAACTTCAGGGTGAGT
TTGGGGACCCTTGATTGTTCTTTCTTTTTCGCTATTGTAAAATTCATGTTATATGGAGGGGGCAAAGTTT
TCAGGGTGTTGTTTAGAATGGGAAGATGTCCCTTGTATCACCATGGACCCTCATGATAATTTTGTTTCTT
TCACTTTCTACTCTGTTGACAACCATTGTCTCCTCTTATTTTCTTTTCATTTTCTGTAACTTTTTCGTTA
AACTTTAGCTTGCATTTGTAACGAATTTTTAAATTCACTTTTGTTTATTTGTCAGATTGTAAGTACTTTC
TCTAATCACTTTTTTTTCAAGGCAATCAGGGTATATTATATTGTACTTCAGCACAGTTTTAGAGAACAAT
TGTTATAATTAAATGATAAGGTAGAATATTTCTGCATATAAATTCTGGCTGGCGTGGAAATATTCTTATT
GGTAGAAACAACTACATCCTGGTCATCATCCTGCCTTTCTCTTTATGGTTACAATGATATACACTGTTTG
AGATGAGGATAAAATACTCTGAGTCCAAACCGGGCCCCTCTGCTAACCATGTTCATGCCTTCTTCTTTTT
CCTACAGCTCCTGGGCAACGTGCTGGTTATTGTGCTGTCTCATCATTTTGGCAAAGAATTGTAATACGAC
TCACTATAGGGCGAATTGATATGTCTAGATTAGATAAAAGTAAAGTGATTAACAGCGCATTAGAGCTGCT
TAATGAGGTCGGAATCGAAGGTTTAACAACCCGTAAACTCGCCCAGAAGCTAGGTGTAGAGCAGCCTACA
TTGTATTGGCATGTAAAAAATAAGCGGGCTTTGCTCGACGCCTTAGCCATTGAGATGTTAGATAGGCACC
ATACTCACTTTTGCCCTTTAGAAGGGGAAAGCTGGCAAGATTTTTTACGTAATAACGCTAAAAGTTTTAG
ATGTGCTTTACTAAGTCATCGCGATGGAGCAAAAGTACATTTAGGTACACGGCCTACAGAAAAACAGTAT
GAAACTCTCGAAAATCAATTAGCCTTTTTATGCCAACAAGGTTTTTCACTAGAGAATGCATTATATGCAC
TCAGCGCTGTGGGGCATTTTACTTTAGGTTGCGTATTGGAAGATCAAGAGCATCAAGTCGCTAAAGAAGA
AAGGGAAACACCTACTACTGATAGTATGCCGCCATTATTACGACAAGCTATCGAATTATTTGATCACCAA
GGTGCAGAGCCAGCCTTCTTATTCGGCCTTGAATTGATCATATGCGGATTAGAAAAACAACTTAAATGTG
AAAGTGGGTCCGCGTACAGCGGATCCCGGGAATTCAGATCTTATTAAAGCAGAACTTGTTTATTGCAGCT
TATAATGGTTACAAATAAAGCAATAGCATCACAAATTTCACAAATAAAGCATTTTTTTCACTGCATTCTA
GTTGTGGTTTGTCCAAACTCATCAATGTATCTTATCATGTCTGGTCGAATCCATGGCGCAGAACTGGTAG
GTATGGAAGATCCGCGTTGACATTGATTATTGACTAGTTATTAATAGTAATCAATTACGGGGTCATTAGT
TCATAGCCCATATATGGAGTTCCGCGTTACATAACTTACGGTAAATGGCCCGCCTGGCTGACCGCCCAAC
GACCCCCGCCCATTGACGTCAATAATGACGTATGTTCCCATAGTAACGCCAATAGGGACTTTCCATTGAC
GTCAATGGGTGGAGTATTTACGGTAAACTGCCCACTTGGCAGTACATCAAGTGTATCATATGCCAAGTAC
GCCCCCTATTGACGTCAATGACGGTAAATGGCCCGCCTGGCATTATGCCCAGTACATGACCTTATGGGAC
TTTCCTACTTGGCAGTACATCTACGTATTAGTCATCGCTATTACCATGGTGATGCGGTTTTGGCAGTACA
TCAATGGGCGTGGATAGCGGTTTGACTCACGGGGATTTCCAAGTCTCCACCCCATTGACGTCAATGGGAG
TTTGTTTTGGCACCAAAATCAACGGGACTTTCCAAAATGTCGTAACAACTCCGCCCCATTGACGCAAATG
GGCGGTAGGCGTGTACGGTGGGAGGTCTATATAAGCAGAGCTCTCCCTATCAGTGATAGAGATCTCCCTA
TCAGTGATAGAGATCGTCGACGAGCTCGTTTAGTGAACCGTCAGATCGCCTGGAGACGCCATCCACGCTG
TTTTGACCTCCATAGAAGACACCGGGACCGATCCAGCCTCCGGACTCTAGCGTTTAAACTTAAGCTTACC
ACCATGGATTATAAAGACGATGATGACAAGCACCACCACCACCACCACGACAAGGATTGTGAAATGAAAC
GCACCACACTGGACAGCCCTTTGGGGAAGCTGGAGCTGTCTGGTTGTGAGCAGGGTCTGCACGAAATAAT
TTTTCTGGGCAAGGGGACGTCTGCAGCTGATGCCGTGGAGGTCCCAGCCCCCGCTGCGGTTCTCGGAGGT
CCGGAGCCCCTGATGCAGGCTACAGCCTGGCTGAATGCCTATTTCCACCAGCCCGAGGCTATCGAAGAGT
TCCCCGTGCCGGCTCTTCACCATCCCGTTTTCCAGCAAGAGTCGTTCACCAGACAGGTGTTATGGAAGCT
GCTGAAGGTTGTGAAATTCGGAGAAGTGATTTCTTACTCTCACTTAGCAGCCCTGGCAGGCAACCCCGCA
GCCACGGCAGCAGTGAAGACGGCACTGAGTGGCAATCCTGTCCCTATCCTGATCCCGTGCCACAGAGTGG
TCCAGGGGGATTTGGATGTGGGCGGTTACGAGGGTGGACTGGCCGTGAAGGAATGGCTTCTGGCCCATGA
AGGCCACCGGTTGGGGAAGCCAGGCTTGGGATTCGAACTGGAGGTGCTGTTCCAGGGCCCCGGTACCGCC
ATCACAAGTTTGTACAAAAAAGCAGGCACC
[705 nt withheld, positions 12001-12705]
TAGAACCCAGCTTTC
Features (pLannotate 1.2.2; 31 found; start..end, strand, type, name):
     85..196     +  polyA_signal   bGH poly(A) signal: bovine growth hormone polyadenylation signal
    737..2294    -  rep_origin     oriP (fragment): Epstein-Barr virus oriP replication origin (Yates et al., 2000)
   2407..2625    -  CDS            gL (fragment): GL_EBVB9 - Experimental evidence at protein level: Swiss-Prot protein existence level 1. The heterodimer glycoprotein H-glycoprotein L is required for the fusion of viral and plasma membranes leading to virus entry into the host cell. Acts as a functional inhibitor of gH and maintains gH in an inhibited form. Upon binding to host integrins, gL dissociates from gH leading to activation of the viral fusion glycoproteins gB and gH. Fusion of EBV with B-lymphocytes requires the additional receptor- binding protein gp42, which forms a complex with gH/gL. The heterodimer gH/gL targets also host EPHA
   2708..4633    -  CDS            EBNA1: Epstein-Barr nuclear antigen 1, also known as EBNA-1 crucial for latent viral infection, and for episomal amplification of vectors containing the oriP origin (Okita et al., 2013)
   4671..5015    -  CDS            BRRF2_EBVB9 (fragment): Protein inferred from homology: Swiss-Prot protein existence level 3. From Epstein-Barr virus (strain B95-8) (HHV-4) (Human herpesvirus 4).
   5018..5041    -  promoter       tet promoter (fragment): E. coli promoter for tetracycline efflux protein gene
   5154..5258    +  promoter       AmpR promoter: bla
   5259..6119    +  CDS            AmpR: β-lactamase; bla; confers resistance to ampicillin, carbenicillin, and related antibiotics
   6290..6878    +  rep_origin     ori: high-copy-number ColE1/pMB1/pBR322/pUC origin of replication
   6924..7047    -  CDS            TcR (fragment): tetracycline efflux protein; tet; confers resistance to tetracycline
   7085..7382    +  promoter       SV40 promoter: SV40 enhancer and early promoter
   7459..8058    +  CDS            PuroR: puromycin N-acetyltransferase; pac from Streptomyces alboniger; confers resistance to puromycin
   8149..8283    +  polyA_signal   SV40 poly(A) signal: SV40 polyadenylation signal
   8405..8457    -  misc_feature   bom (fragment): basis of mobility region from pBR322
   8588..8681    +  ncRNA          Retro dr1: Accession: RF00214 - Retrovirus direct repeat 1 (dr1)
   8717..8978    +  promoter       RSV promoter: Rous sarcoma virus enhancer/promoter
   9004..9064    +  promoter       SV40 promoter (fragment): SV40 early promoter
   9095..9667    +  intron         β-globin intron: intron from rabbit β-globin gene
   9722..9740    +  promoter       T7 promoter: promoter for bacteriophage T7 RNA polymerase
   9751..10371   +  CDS            tetR: TETR2_ECOLX - Experimental evidence at protein level: Swiss-Prot protein existence level 1. TetR is the repressor of the tetracycline resistance element; its N-terminal region forms a helix-turn-helix structure and binds DNA. Binding of tetracycline to TetR reduces the repressor affinity for the tetracycline resistance gene (tetA) promoter operator sites. From Escherichia coli.
  10413..10534   +  polyA_signal   SV40 poly(A) signal: SV40 polyadenylation signal
  10589..10968   +  enhancer       CMV enhancer: human cytomegalovirus immediate early enhancer
  10969..11172   +  promoter       CMV promoter: human cytomegalovirus (CMV) immediate early promoter
  11174..11193   +  promoter       PLtetO-1 promoter (fragment): modified phage lambda PL promoter with tet operator sites (Lutz and Bujard, 1997)
  11195..11214   +  promoter       PLtetO-1 promoter (fragment): modified phage lambda PL promoter with tet operator sites (Lutz and Bujard, 1997)
  11222..11255   +  promoter       TRE3GV promoter (fragment): 3rd-generation Tet-responsive promoter that can be activated by binding of Tet-On® 3G, optimized for retroviral and lentiviral vectors
  11371..11388   +  CDS            9xHis (fragment): 9xHis affinity tag
  11389..11931   +  CDS            MGMT (fragment): MGMT_HUMAN - Experimental evidence at protein level: Swiss-Prot protein existence level 1. Involved in the cellular defense against the biological effects of O6-methylguanine (O6-MeG) and O4-methylthymine (O4-MeT) in DNA. Repairs the methylated nucleobase in DNA by stoichiometrically transferring the methyl group to a cysteine residue in the enzyme. This is a suicide reaction: the enzyme is irreversibly inactivated. From Homo sapiens (Human).
  11975..11995   +  protein_bind   attB1: mutant version of attB; core recombination site for the Gateway® BP reaction BP Clonase™
  12001..12705   +  CDS            HAUS2 (sequence withheld): HAUS2_HUMAN - Also known as C15orf25, CEP27. Experimental evidence at protein level: Swiss-Prot protein existence level 1. Contributes to mitotic spindle assembly, maintenance of centrosome integrity and completion of cytokinesis as part of the HAUS augmin-like complex. From Homo sapiens (Human).
  12710..14      -  protein_bind   attB2 (across the origin): mutant version of attB; recombination site for the Gateway® BP reaction BP Clonase™
