[The description below was written by a language model from this plasmid's Addgene catalogue record and pLannotate feature annotations shown in this document.]
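Description:
pEBTet-SNAP-Cep27 is an episomal, tetracycline-regulated mammalian expression plasmid built on the pEBTet backbone. It is propagated in E. coli through a high-copy ColE1/pUC-type origin with ampicillin resistance. In human cells it is maintained as an extrachromosomal replicon by the Epstein-Barr virus oriP origin together with a plasmid-encoded EBNA1 gene, and transfected cells are selected with puromycin through an SV40 promoter-driven PuroR cassette. Short flanking EBV and pBR322 fragments (gL, BRRF2, partial TcR, bom) appear to be backbone remnants with no evident function.

The payload is human Cep27 (HAUS2, a subunit of the HAUS augmin-like complex involved in spindle assembly and centrosome integrity) fused at its N-terminus to SNAP-tag. The SNAP-tag is annotated as an MGMT fragment because it is an engineered derivative of that alkyltransferase, and it reacts covalently with benzylguanine-type substrates. A His tag precedes the SNAP-tag. The catalogue also lists a FLAG tag, which the feature table does not annotate separately. The Cep27 coding sequence sits between attB1 and attB2 sites left by Gateway recombination, downstream of the SNAP module, and the transcript ends at a bGH polyadenylation signal. Expression is driven by a CMV enhancer/promoter carrying two tet operator sites (CMV-TetO2). A separate cassette on the same plasmid, with an RSV promoter, a β-globin intron and an SV40 poly(A) signal, supplies TetR. TetR represses the fusion gene until tetracycline or doxycycline is added.

The associated study used selective chemical crosslinking to probe centrosomal protein complexes, which fits inducible expression of a SNAP-labelled centrosomal protein. The depositor sequence and the repository's NGS sequence share the same feature layout. The NGS record is about 120 nt shorter, and the difference lies within the repetitive oriP region.
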