Addgene plasmid #136808: pEBTet-SNAP-Cep27
Purpose: Mammalian expression of the centrosomal protein Cep27 N-terminally fused to SNAP-tag
Depositing lab: Kai Johnsson. Depositing organization: Swiss Federal Institute of Technology (EPFL). Publication: Selective chemical crosslinking reveals a Cep57-Cep63-Cep152 centrosomal complex. Lukinavicius G, Lavogina D, Orpinell M, Umezawa K, Reymond L, Garin N, Gonczy P, Johnsson K. Curr Biol. 2013 Feb 4;23(3):265-70. doi: 10.1016/j.cub.2012.12.030. Epub 2013 Jan 17. PubMed 23333316.
Backbone
  Vector backbone: pEBTet
  Backbone size w/o insert (bp): 11262
  Vector type: Mammalian Expression
  Selectable markers: Puromycin
Growth in bacteria
  Bacterial resistance: Ampicillin, 100 μg/mL
  Growth temperature: 37°C
  Growth strain: DH5alpha
  Copy number: High Copy
Gene/Insert
  Gene/Insert name: SNAP-Cep27
  Species: H. sapiens (human), Synthetic
  Insert size (bp): 1581
  Entrez Gene: HAUS2 (a.k.a. CEP27, C15orf25, FLJ10460, HsT17025)
  Promoter: CMV-TetO2
  Tag / fusion protein: FLAG-tag / His-tag (N terminal on insert)
  Cloning method: Gateway Cloning
  Sequencing primers: 5′ CMV_Fwd; 3′ BGH_Rev
Terms and licenses: Academic/Nonprofit Terms; Industry Terms: Not Available to Industry
How to cite: pEBTet-SNAP-Cep27 was a gift from Kai Johnsson (Addgene plasmid # 136808 ; http://n2t.net/addgene:136808 ; RRID:Addgene_136808)
