>Addgene plasmid #136808 | pEBTet-SNAP-Cep27 | depositor partial sequence | sequence record 264049 | Insert
ATGGGCGGTAGGCGTGTACGGTGGGAGGTCTATATAAGCAGAGCTCTCCCTATCAGTGATAGAGATCTCC
CTATCAGTGATAGAGATCGTCGACGAGCTCGTTTAGTGAACCGTCAGATCGCCTGGAGACGCCATCCACG
CTGTTTTGACCTCCATAGAAGACACCGGGACCGATCCAGCCTCCGGACTCTAGCGTTTAAACTTAAGCTT
ACCACCATGGATTATAAAGACGATGATGACAAGCACCACCACCACCACCACGACAAGGATTGTGAAATGA
AACGCACCACACTGGACAGCCCTTTGGGGAAGCTGGAGCTGTCTGGTTGTGAGCAGGGTCTGCACGAAAT
AATTTTTCTGGGCAAGGGGACGTCTGCAGCTGATGCCGTGGAGGTCCCAGCCCCCGCTGCGGTTCTCGGA
GGTCCGGAGCCCCTGATGCAGGCTACAGCCTGGCTGAATGCCTATTTCCACCAGCCCGAGGCTATCGAAG
AGTTCCCCGTGCCGGCTCTTCACCATCCCGTTTTCCAGCAAGAGTCGTTCACCAGACAGGTGTTATGGAA
GCTGCTGAAGGTTGTGAAATTCGGAGAAGTGATTTCTTACTCTCACTTAGCAGCCCTGGCAGGCAACCCC
GCAGCCACGGCAGCAGTGAAGACGGCACTGAGTGGCAATCCTGTCCCTATCCTGATCCCGTGCCACAGAG
TGGTCCAGGGGGATTTGGATGTGGGCGGTTACGAGGGTGGACTGGCCGTGAAGGAATGGCTTCTGGCCCA
TGAAGGCCACCGGTTGGGGAAGCCAGGCTTGGGATTCGAACTGGAGGTGCTGTTCCAGGGCCCCGGTACC
GCCATCACAAGTTTGTACAAAAAAGCAGGCACC
[705 nt withheld, positions 874-1578]
TAG
